Addgene plasmid #35230: yap1_R (OZ590)
Depositing lab: Keith Joung. Depositing organization: Massachusetts General Hospital. Publication: Rapid "open-source" engineering of customized zinc-finger nucleases for highly efficient gene modification. Maeder ML, Thibodeau-Beganny S, Osiak A, Wright DA, Anthony RM, Eichtinger M, Jiang T, Foley JE, Winfrey RJ, Townsend JA, Unger-Wallace E, Sander JD, Muller-Lerch F, Fu F, Pearlberg J, Goebel C, Dassie JP, Pruett-Miller SM, Porteus MH, Sgroi DC, Iafrate AJ, Dobbs D, McCray PB, Cathomen T, Voytas DF, Joung JK. Mol Cell. 2008 Jul 25. 31(2):294-301. 10.1016/j.molcel.2008.06.016 PubMed 18657511.
Backbone
  Vector backbone: MG414
  Backbone size w/o insert (bp): 5493
  Vector type: Zebrafish Targeting
Growth in bacteria
  Bacterial resistance: Kanamycin, 50 μg/mL
  Growth temperature: 37°C
  Growth strain: XL1 Blue
  Growth instructions: Requires a bacterial strain such as XL1 Blue, that expresses the lacIq allele of lac repressor
  Copy number: Low Copy
Gene/Insert
  Gene/Insert name: Zinc finger array targeting yap1 (alt name: yap1)
  Species: D. rerio (zebrafish)
  Insert size (bp): 270
  Entrez Gene: yap1 (a.k.a. YAP65, cb194, sb:cb194, si:ch211-181p1.5, si:dkey-3b8.3, wu:fc18c04, zYAP, zgc:158380)
  Cloning method: Restriction Enzyme; 5′ cloning site XbaI (not destroyed); 3′ cloning site BamHI (not destroyed)
  Sequencing primers: 5′ OK.61 GGGTAGTACGATGACGGAACCTGTC
Terms and licenses: Academic/Nonprofit Terms; Industry Terms: Not Available to Industry
Depositor comments: This plasmid encodes a zinc finger array targeting half of a target sequence in the zebrafish gene yap1. Please note that this plasmid does NOT contain the yap1 sequence. Users must order the complementary plasmid yap1_L (OZ589) [Addgene plasmid 35229] in order to create a zinc finger nuclease (ZFN) pair to introduce targeted mutations into this specific zebrafish gene. Users will also need to clone the zinc finger (ZF) insert of this plasmid into a zinc finger nuclease (ZFN) vector to express a FOKI fusion product. Examples of possible ZFN expression vectors that can be used are: pST1374 (Addgene plasmid 13426), pMLM290/292 (Addgene plasmids 21872 & 21873), pMLM800/802 (Addgene plasmids 27202 & 27203). The difference between pMLM800/802 and pMLM290/292 is the length of the “spacer” sequence in the full ZFN target site. If the spacer is 7 bp, scientists should use pMLM800/802. If the spacer is 5 or 6 bps, scientists should use pMLM290/292. pMLM290/292 is identical to pST1374 except that it harbors two mutations in the FokI nuclease domain (Q486E, I499L; aka the “-“ mutation see Miller et al., Nat. Biotech 2007, PMID 17603475) which confers heterodimeric behavior on these domains This zinc finger array was tested for binding activity to the sequence 5'-GCAGGTGAG-3' in a bacterial two hybrid assay, and resulted in 7.1 fold activation. However, this array has not yet been tested for activity as a zinc finger nuclease (i.e. for its ability to induce mutations at the intended locus). Scientists using this zinc finger array in a publication should notify and acknowledge NIH grant number R01 GM088040 in the publication. Other Articles: "Oligomerized pool engineering (OPEN): an 'open-source' protocol for making customized zinc-finger arrays." Maeder ML et al. (Nat Protoc. 2009 Sept 17. 4(10):1471-1501. Pubmed ID: 19798082) "Targeted mutagenesis in zebrafish using customized zinc-finger nucleases." Foley JE et al. (Nat Protoc. 2009 Dec 3. 4(12):1855-1867. Pubmed ID: 20010934)
How to cite: yap1_R (OZ590) was a gift from Keith Joung (Addgene plasmid # 35230 ; http://n2t.net/addgene:35230 ; RRID:Addgene_35230)
