[The description below was written by a language model from this plasmid's Addgene catalogue record.]
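Description:
yap1_R (OZ590) is a low-copy bacterial plasmid built on the MG414 backbone (about 5.5 kb without insert) and selected with kanamycin. It carries a roughly 270 bp insert encoding an engineered zinc finger array, generated by the OPEN (Oligomerized Pool Engineering) selection approach. The array is cloned between XbaI and BamHI sites, both of which are retained so the fragment can be excised. The plasmid must be propagated in a host expressing the lacIq allele of lac repressor. This suggests lac-regulated expression of the array, although the record does not state the promoter or the origin of replication. No feature table is provided.

The array recognises one 9 bp half-site, the "right" half, of a nuclease target within the zebrafish gene yap1. The plasmid does not contain any yap1 sequence itself. In a bacterial two-hybrid assay, the array gave about 7-fold activation on its intended half-site. It had not been tested as a nuclease for inducing mutations at the genomic locus.

The construct serves as a source of the DNA-binding module rather than as a ready-to-use nuclease. To build a working reagent, the zinc finger coding fragment is subcloned into a ZFN expression vector that supplies the FokI cleavage domain. The choice of vector depends on the spacer length between the two half-sites: one vector set suits 5–6 bp spacers and another suits 7 bp spacers. Some of these vectors carry FokI mutations that enforce heterodimer formation. The resulting nuclease must be paired with one made from the complementary plasmid yap1_L (OZ589), and together the pair is intended to introduce targeted mutations in yap1 in zebrafish.
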