>Addgene plasmid #35230 | yap1_R (OZ590) | depositor partial sequence | sequence record 42886 | yap1_R (OZ590) sequence 270 bps
TCTAGACCCGGGGAGCGCCCCTTCCAGTGTCGCATTTGCATGCGGAACTTTTCGAAGCACAGCAACCTTA
CGCGGCATACCCGTACTCATACCGGTGAAAAACCGTTTCAGTGTCGGATCTGTATGCGAAATTTCTCCCT
CAAGCACCACTTGCAGCGCCATCTACGTACGCACACCGGCGAGAAGCCATTCCAATGCCGAATATGCATG
CGCAACTTCAGTCAGCCGAACACGCTGACACGCCACCTAAAAACCCACCTGAGGGGATCC
