>Addgene plasmid #35230 | yap1_R (OZ590) | addgene partial sequence | sequence record 45334 | OK_61
AAAATCCAAGCTTTGGCGGCCGCTGACTACAAAGACGATGATGACAAATCTAGACCCGGGGAGCGCCCCT
TCCAGTGTCGCATTTGCATGCGGAACTTTTCGAAGCACAGCAACCTTACGCGGCATACCCGTACTCATAC
CGGTGAAAAACCGTTTCAGTGTCGGATCTGTATGCGAAATTTCTCCCTCAAGCACCACTTGCAGCGCCAT
CTACGTACGCACACCGGCGAGAAGCCATTCCAATGCCGAATATGCATGCGCAACTTCAGTCAGCCGAACA
CGCTGACACGCCACCTAAAAACCCACCTGAGGGGATCCTCTGCACAGTAGTAACTAGAGACTAGAAAAAG
GCCGACAAGTCCCGCTCCGCTGAAGATCCTGGCGTAATAGCGAAGAGGCCCGCACCGATCGCCCTTCCCA
ACAGTTGCGCAGCCTGAATGGCGAATGGG
[124 nt withheld, positions 450-573]
C
[91 nt withheld, positions 575-665]
A
[49 nt withheld, positions 667-715]
CCTTTGACGTTGGAGTCCACGTTCTTT
[37 nt withheld, positions 743-779]
ACCCTATCTCGGTCTATTCTTT
